>Addgene plasmid #115325 | pCA528 CHMP1B 4-199 | addgene full sequence | sequence record 273301 | Addgene NGS Result
TGGCGAATGGG
[124 nt withheld, positions 12-135]
C
[91 nt withheld, positions 137-227]
A
[49 nt withheld, positions 229-277]
CCTTTGACGTTGGAGTCCACGTTCTTT
[37 nt withheld, positions 305-341]
ACCCTATCTCGGTCTATTCTTTTGATTTATAAGGGATTTTGCCGATTTCGGCCTATTGGTTAAAAAATGA
GCTGATTTAACAAAAATTTAACGCGAATTTTAACAAAATATTAACGCTTACAATTTAGGTGGCACTTTTC
GGGGAAATGTGCGCGGAACCCCTATTTGTTTATTTTTCTAAATACATTCAAATATGTATCCGCTCATGAA
TTAATTCTTAGAAAAACTCATCGAGCATCAAATGAAACTGCAATTTATTCATATCAGGATTATCAATACC
ATATTTTTGAAAAAGCCGTTTCTGTAATGAAGGAGAAAACTCACCGAGGCAGTTCCATAGGATGGCAAGA
TCCTGGTATCGGTCTGCGATTCCGACTCGTCCAACATCAATACAACCTATTAATTTCCCCTCGTCAAAAA
TAAGGTTATCAAGTGAGAAATCACCATGAGTGACGACTGAATCCGGTGAGAATGGCAAAAGTTTATGCAT
TTCTTTCCAGACTTGTTCAACAGGCCAGCCATTACGCTCGTCATCAAAATCACTCGCATCAACCAAACCG
TTATTCATTCGTGATTGCGCCTGAGCGAGACGAAATACGCGATCGCTGTTAAAAGGACAATTACAAACAG
GAATCGAATGCAACCGGCGCAGGAACACTGCCAGCGCATCAACAATATTTTCACCTGAATCAGGATATTC
TTCTAATACCTGGAATGCTGTTTTCCCGGGGATCGCAGTGGTGAGTAACCATGCATCATCAGGAGTACGG
ATAAAATGCTTGATGGTCGGAAGAGGCATAAATTCCGTCAGCCAGTTTAGTCTGACCATCTCATCTGTAA
CATCATTGGCAACGCTACCTTTGCCATGTTTCAGAAACAACTCTGGCGCATCGGGCTTCCCATACAATCG
ATAGATTGTCGCACCTGATTGCCCGACATTATCGCGAGCCCATTTATACCCATATAAATCAGCATCCATG
TTGGAATTTAATCGCGGCCTAGAGCAAGACGTTTCCCGTTGAATATGGCTCATAACACCCCTTGTATTAC
TGTTTATGTAAGCAGACAGTTTTATTGTTCATGACCAAAATCCCTTAACGTGAGTTTTCGTTCCACTGAG
CGTCAGACCCCGTAGAAAAGATCAAAGGATCTTCTTGAGATCCTTTTTTTCTGCGCGTAATCTGCTGCTT
GCAAACAAAAAAACCACCGCTACCAGCGGTGGTTTGTTTGCCGGATCAAGAGCTACCAACTCTTTTTCCG
AAGGTAACTGGCTTCAGCAGAGCGCAGATACCAAATACTGTCCTTCTAGTGTAGCCGTAGTTAGGCCACC
ACTTCAAGAACTCTGTAGCACCGCCTACATACCTCGCTCTGCTAATCCTGTTACCAGTGGCTGCTGCCAG
TGGCGATAAGTCGTGTCTTACCGGGTTGGACTCAAGACGATAGTTACCGGATAAGGCGCAGCGGTCGGGC
TGAACGGGGGGTTCGTGCACACAGCCCAGCTTGGAGCGAACGACCTACACCGAACTGAGATACCTACAGC
GTGAGCTATGAGAAAGCGCCACGCTTCCCGAAGGGAGAAAGGCGGACAGGTATCCGGTAAGCGGCAGGGT
CGGAACAGGAGAGCGCACGAGGGAACTTCCAGGGGGAAACGCCTGGTATCTTTATAGTCCTGTCGGGTTT
CGCCACCTCTGACTTGAGCGTCGATTTTTGTGATGCTCGTCAGGGGGGCGGAGCCTATGGAAAAACGCCA
GCAACGCGGCCTTTTTACGGTTCCTGGCCTTTTGCTGGCCTTTTGCTCACATGTTCTTTCCTGCGTTATC
CCCTGATTCTGTGGATAACCGTATTACCGCCTTTGAGTGAGCTGATACCGCTCGCCGCAGCCGAACGACC
GAGCGCAGCGAGTCAGTGAGCGAGGAAGCGGAAGAGCGCCTGATGCGGTATTTTCTCCTTACGCATCTGT
GCGGTATTTCACACCGCAATGGTGCACTCTCAGTACAATCTGCTCTGATGCCGCATAGTTAAGCCAGTAT
ACACTCCGCTATCGCTACGTGACTGGGTCATGGCTGCGCCCCGACACCCGCCAACACCCGCTGACGCGCC
CTGACGGGCTTGTCTGCTCCCGGCATCCGCTTACAGACAAGCTGTGACCGTCTCCGGGAGCTGCATGTGT
CAGAGGTTTTCACCATCATCACCGAAACGCGCGAGGCAGCTGCGGTAAAGCTCATCAGCGTGGTCGTGAA
GCGATTCACAGATGTCTGCCTGTTCATCCGCGTCCAGCTCGTTGAGTTTCTCCAGAAGCGTTAATGTCTG
GCTTCTGATAAAGCGGGCCATGTTAAGGGCGGTTTTTTCCTGTTTGGTCACTGATGCCTCCGTGTAAGGG
GGATTTCTGTTCATGGGGGTAATGATACCGATGAAACGAGAGAGGATGCTCACGATACGGGTTACTGATG
ATGAACATGCCCGGTTACTGGAACGTTGTGAGGGTAAACAACTGGCGGTATGGATGCGGCGGGACCAGAG
AAAAATCACTCAGGGTCAATGCCAGCGCTTCGTTAATACAGATGTAGGTGTTCCACAGGGTAGCCAGCAG
CATCCTGCGATGCAGATCCGGAACATAATGGTGCAGGGCGCTGACTTCCGCGTTTCCAGACTTTACGAAA
CACGGAAACCGAAGACCATTCATGTTGTTGCTCAGGTCGCAGACGTTTTGCAGCAGCAGTCGCTTCACGT
TCGCTCGCGTATCGGTGATTCATTCTGCTAACCAGTAAGGCAACCCCGCCAGCCTAGCCGGGTCCTCAAC
GACAGGAGCACGATCATGCGCACCCGTGGGGCCGCCATGCCGGCGATAATGGCCTGCTTCTCGCCGAAAC
GTTTGGTGGCGGGACCAGTGACGAAGGCTTGAGCGAGGGCGTGCAAGATTCCGAATACCGCAAGCGACAG
GCCGATCATCGTCGCGCTCCAGCGAAAGCGGTCCTCGCCGAAAATGACCCAGAGCGCTGCCGGCACCTGT
CCTACGAGTTGCATGATAAAGAAGACAGTCATAAGTGCGGCGACGATAGTCATGCCCCGCGCCCACCGGA
AGGAGCTGACTGGGTTGAAGGCTCTCAAGGGCATCGGTCGAGATCCCGGTGCCTAATGAGTGAGCTAACT
TACATTAATTGCGTTGCGCTCACTGCCCGCTTTCCAGTCGGGAAACCTGTCGTGCCAGCTGCATTAATGA
ATCGGCCAACGCGCGTGGAGAGGCGGTTTGCGTATTGGGCGCCAGGGTGGTTTTTCTTTTCACCAGTGAG
ACGGGCAACAGCTGATTGCCCTTCACCGCCTGGCCCTGAGAGAGTTGCAGCAAGCGGTCCACGCTGGTTT
GCCCCAGCAGGCGAAAATCCTGTTTGATGGTGGTTAACGGCGGGATATAACATGAGCTGTCTTCGGTATC
GTCGTATCCCACTACCGAGATATCCGCACCAACGCGCAGCCCGGACTCGGTAATGGCGCGCATTGCGCCC
AGCGCCATCTGATCGTTGGCAACCAGCATCGCAGTGGGAACGATGCCCTCATTCAGCATTTTCATGGTTT
GTTGAAAACCGGACATGGCACTCCAGTCGCCTTCCCGTTCCGCTATCGGCTGAATTTGATTGCGAGTGAG
ATATTTATGCCAGCCAGCCAGACGCAGACGCGCCGAGACAGAACTTAATGGGCCCGCTAACAGCGCGATT
TGCTGGTGACCCAATGCGACCAGATGCTCCACGCCCAGTCGCGTACCGTCTTCATGGGAGAAAATAATAC
TGTTGATGGGTGTCTGGTCAGAGACATCAAGAAATAACGCCGGAACATTAGTGCAGGCAGCTTCCACAGC
AATGGCATCCTGGTCATCCAGCGGATAGTTAATGATCAGCCCACTGACGCGTTGCGCGAGAAGATTGTGC
ACCGCCGCTTTACAGGCTTCGACGCCGCTTCGTTCTACCATCGACACCACCACGCTGGCACCCAGTTGAT
CGGCGCGAGATTTAATCGCCGCGACAATTTGCGACGGCGCGTGCAGGGCCAGACTGGAGGTGGCAACGCC
AATCAGCAACGACTGTTTGCCCGCCAGTTGTTGTGCCACGCGGTTGGGAATGTAATTCAGCTCCGCCATC
GCCGCTTCCACTTTTTCCCGCGTTTTCGCAGAAACGTGGCTGGCCTGGTTCACCACGCGGGAAACGGTCT
GATAAGAGACACCGGCATACTCTGCGACATCGTATAACGTTACTGGTTTCACATTCACCACCCTGAATTG
ACTCTCTTCCGGGCGCTATCATGCCATACCGCGAAAGGTTTTGCGCCATTCGATGGTGTCCGGGATCTCG
ACGCTCTCCCTTATGCGACTCCTGCATTAGGAAGCAGCCCAGTAGTAGGTTGAGGCCGTTGAGCACCGCC
GCCGCAAGGAATGGTGCATGCAAGGAGATGGCGCCCAACAGTCCCCCGGCCACGGGGCCTGCCACCATAC
CCACGCCGAAACAAGCGCTCATGAGCCCGAAGTGGCGAGCCCGATCTTCCCCATCGGTGATGTCGGCGAT
ATAGGCGCCAGCAACCGCACCTGTGGCGCCGGTGATGCCGGCCACGATGCGTCCGGCGTAGAGGATCGAG
ATCTCGATCCCGCGAAATTAATACGACTCACTATAGGGGAATTGTGAGCGGATAACAATTCCCCTCTAGA
AATAATTTTGTTTAACTTTAAGAAGGAGATATACATATGGGTCATCACCATCATCACCATGGTTCGGACT
CAGAAGTCAATCAAGAAGCTAAGCCAGAGGTCAAGCCAGAAGTCAAGCCTGAGACTCACATCAATTTAAA
GGTGTCCGATGGATCTTCAGAGATCTTCTTCAAGATCAAAAAGACCACTCCTTTAAGAAGGCTGATGGAA
GCGTTCGCTAAAAGACAGGGTAAGGAAATGGACTCCTTAAGATTCTTGTACGACGGTATTAGAATTCAAG
CTGATCAGACCCCTGAAGATTTGGACATGGAGGATAACGATATTATTGAGGCTCACAGAGAACAGATTGG
TGGGATGGAGAAACACCTGTTCAACCTGAAGTTCGCGGCCAAAGAACTGAGTAGGAGTGCCAAAAAATGC
GATAAGGAGGAAAAGGCCGAAAAGGCCAAAATTGAAAAGGCCATTCAGAAGGGCAACATGGAAGTTGCGA
GGATACACGCCGAAAATGCCATCCGCCAGAAGAACCAGGCGGTGAATTTCTTGAGAATGAGTGCGCGAGT
CGATGCAGTGGCTGCCAGGGTCCAGACGGCGGTGACGATGGGCAAGGTGACCAAGTCGATGGCTGGTGTG
GTTAAGTCGATGGATGCGACATTGAAGACCATGAATCTGGAGAAGATTTCTGCTTTGATGGACAAATTCG
AGCACCAGTTTGAGACTCTGGACGTCCAGACGCAGCAAATGGAAGACACGATGAGCAGCACGACGACGCT
CACCACTCCCCAGAACCAAGTGGATATGCTGCTCCAGGAAATGGCAGATGAGGCGGGCCTCGACCTCAAC
ATGGAGCTGCCGCAGGGCCAGACCGGCTCCGTGGGCACGAGCGTGGCTTCGGCGGAGCAGGATGAACTGT
CTCAGAGACTGGCCCGCCTTCGGGATCAAGTGTAAGACCGGATCCGAATTCGAGCTCCGTCGACAAGCTT
GCGGCCGCACTCGAGCACCACCACCACCACCACTGAGATCCGGCTGCTAACAAAGCCCGAAAGGAAGCTG
AGTTGGCTGCTGCCACCGCTGAGCAATAACTAGCATAACCCCTTGGGGCCTCTAAACGGGTCTTGAGGGG
TTTTTTGCTGAAAGGAGGAACTATATCCGGAT
Features (pLannotate 1.2.2; 20 found; start..end, strand, type, name):
     12..440     +  rep_origin     f1 ori (sequence partly withheld): f1 bacteriophage origin of replication; arrow indicates direction of (+) strand synthesis
    493..550     +  promoter       AmpR promoter (fragment): bla
    559..1374    -  CDS            KanR: aminoglycoside phosphotransferase; aph(3')-Ia; confers resistance to kanamycin in bacteria or G418 (Geneticin®) in eukaryotes
   1496..2084    +  rep_origin     ori: high-copy-number ColE1/pMB1/pBR322/pUC origin of replication
   2270..2409    -  misc_feature   bom: basis of mobility region from pBR322
   2511..2702    -  CDS            rop: Rop protein, which maintains plasmids at low copy number; rop
   2719..3099    +  CDS            YPB1_ECOLX: Protein predicted: Swiss-Prot protein existence level 4. From Escherichia coli.
   3171..3462    -  CDS            TcR (fragment): tetracycline efflux protein; tet; confers resistance to tetracycline
   3477..3498    -  protein_bind   CAP binding site: CAP binding activates transcription in the presence of cAMP. E. coli catabolite activator protein
   3511..4593    -  CDS            lacI: lac repressor; lacI; The lac repressor binds to the lac operator to inhibit transcription in E. coli. This inhibition can be relieved by adding lactose or isopropyl-β-D-thiogalactopyranoside (IPTG).
   4594..4671    -  promoter       lacI promoter: lacI
   4679..4958    -  CDS            TcR (fragment): tetracycline efflux protein; tet; confers resistance to tetracycline
   4980..4998    +  promoter       T7 promoter: promoter for bacteriophage T7 RNA polymerase
   4999..5023    +  protein_bind   lac operator: The lac repressor binds to the lac operator to inhibit transcription in E. coli. This inhibition can be relieved by adding lactose or isopropyl-β-D-thiogalactopyranoside (IPTG). lac repressor encoded by lacI
   5038..5060    +  RBS            RBS: efficient ribosome binding site from bacteriophage T7 gene 10 (Olins and Rangwala, 1989)
   5095..5384    +  CDS            SUMO (fragment): cleavable ubiquitin-like protein tag; S. cerevisiae SMT3 (truncated)
   5386..5973    +  CDS            CHMP1B: CHM1B_HUMAN - Also known as C18orf2. Experimental evidence at protein level: Swiss-Prot protein existence level 1. Probable peripherally associated component of the endosomal sorting required for transport complex III (ESCRT-III) which is involved in multivesicular bodies (MVBs) formation and sorting of endosomal cargo proteins into MVBs. MVBs contain intraluminal vesicles (ILVs) that are generated by invagination and scission from the limiting membrane of the endosome and mostly are delivered to lysosomes enabling degradation of membrane proteins, such as stimulated growth factor receptors, l
   6027..6044    +  CDS            9xHis (fragment): 9xHis affinity tag
   6054..6103    +  CDS            SET1 (fragment): solubility-enhancement tag derived from T7 phage gene 10B
   6111..6158    +  terminator     T7 terminator: transcription terminator for bacteriophage T7 RNA polymerase
