[The description below was written by a language model from this plasmid's Addgene catalogue record and pLannotate feature annotations shown in this document.]
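Description:
pCA528 CHMP1B 4-199 is a 6.2 kb bacterial expression plasmid that produces residues 4-199 of human CHMP1B (charged multivesicular body protein 1b), an ESCRT-III subunit, as a fusion to an N-terminal His-SUMO tag supplied by the pCA528 backbone. The backbone has a pET-like layout. It is propagated through a ColE1/pBR322-type origin accompanied by the bom region and the rop gene, which holds copy number down and fits the catalogue's "low copy" designation. Selection is by kanamycin through an aminoglycoside phosphotransferase gene. An f1 origin is also present, along with remnants of the tetracycline resistance gene that are non-functional fragments.

Expression is driven by a T7 promoter followed directly by a lac operator and the strong T7 gene 10 ribosome binding site. The plasmid carries its own lacI gene, so transcription stays repressed until IPTG is added in a host that supplies T7 RNA polymerase. The annotated reading frame runs from a truncated yeast SMT3 (SUMO) module straight into the CHMP1B coding sequence, and a T7 terminator closes the unit. The N-terminal histidine tag named in the catalogue is not separately annotated in the feature table. The short His-tag and T7 gene 10-derived fragments detected downstream of CHMP1B are probably untranslated vector remnants beyond the insert's stop codon, although the record does not confirm this. The His tag allows metal-affinity purification, and SUMO typically aids solubility and can be removed with a SUMO-specific protease to release near-native protein. The associated work concerns membrane constriction by ESCRT-III polymerization, consistent with use of this construct to make recombinant CHMP1B for in vitro structural and biochemical studies.
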