Addgene plasmid #115325: pCA528 CHMP1B 4-199
Purpose: Expresses residues 4-199 of CHMP1B from a His-SUMO bacterial expression vector. Internal ID: WISP 18-23
Depositing lab: Wesley Sundquist. Depositing organization: University of Utah. Publication: Membrane constriction and thinning by sequential ESCRT-III polymerization. Nguyen HC, Talledge N, McCullough J, Sharma A, Moss FR 3rd, Iwasa JH, Vershinin MD, Sundquist WI, Frost A. Nat Struct Mol Biol. 2020 Apr;27(4):392-399. doi: 10.1038/s41594-020-0404-x. Epub 2020 Apr 6. PubMed 32251413.
Backbone
  Vector backbone: pCA528
  Vector type: Bacterial Expression
Growth in bacteria
  Bacterial resistance: Kanamycin, 50 μg/mL
  Growth temperature: 37°C
  Growth strain: DH5alpha
  Copy number: Low Copy
Gene/Insert
  Gene/Insert name: CHMP1B (alt name: Charged multivesicular body protein 1b)
  Species: H. sapiens (human)
  Entrez Gene: CHMP1B (a.k.a. C10orf2, C18-ORF2, C18orf2, CHMP1.5, Vps46-2, Vps46B, hVps46-2)
  Tag / fusion protein: His-SUMO (N terminal on backbone)
  Cloning method: Unknown
  Sequencing primers: 5′ GATGGAAGCGTTCGCTAAAA
Terms and licenses: Academic/Nonprofit Terms; Industry Terms: Not Available to Industry
How to cite: pCA528 CHMP1B 4-199 was a gift from Wesley Sundquist (Addgene plasmid # 115325 ; http://n2t.net/addgene:115325 ; RRID:Addgene_115325)
