>Addgene plasmid #115325 | pCA528 CHMP1B 4-199 | depositor partial sequence | sequence record 240665 | pCA528 CHMP1B 4-199 sequence 6188 bps
TGGCGAATGGG
[124 nt withheld, positions 12-135]
C
[91 nt withheld, positions 137-227]
A
[49 nt withheld, positions 229-277]
CCTTTGACGTTGGAGTCCACGTTCTTT
[37 nt withheld, positions 305-341]
ACCCTATCTCGGTCTATTCTTTTGATTTATAAGGGATTTTGCCGATTTCGGCCTATTGGTTAAAAAATGA
GCTGATTTAACAAAAATTTAACGCGAATTTTAACAAAATATTAACGTTTACAATTTCAGGTGGCACTTTT
CGGGGAAATGTGCGCGGAACCCCTATTTGTTTATTTTTCTAAATACATTCAAATATGTATCCGCTCATGA
ATTAATTCTTAGAAAAACTCATCGAGCATCAAATGAAACTGCAATTTATTCATATCAGGATTATCAATAC
CATATTTTTGAAAAAGCCGTTTCTGTAATGAAGGAGAAAACTCACCGAGGCAGTTCCATAGGATGGCAAG
ATCCTGGTATCGGTCTGCGATTCCGACTCGTCCAACATCAATACAACCTATTAATTTCCCCTCGTCAAAA
ATAAGGTTATCAAGTGAGAAATCACCATGAGTGACGACTGAATCCGGTGAGAATGGCAAAAGTTTATGCA
TTTCTTTCCAGACTTGTTCAACAGGCCAGCCATTACGCTCGTCATCAAAATCACTCGCATCAACCAAACC
GTTATTCATTCGTGATTGCGCCTGAGCGAGACGAAATACGCGATCGCTGTTAAAAGGACAATTACAAACA
GGAATCGAATGCAACCGGCGCAGGAACACTGCCAGCGCATCAACAATATTTTCACCTGAATCAGGATATT
CTTCTAATACCTGGAATGCTGTTTTCCCGGGGATCGCAGTGGTGAGTAACCATGCATCATCAGGAGTACG
GATAAAATGCTTGATGGTCGGAAGAGGCATAAATTCCGTCAGCCAGTTTAGTCTGACCATCTCATCTGTA
ACATCATTGGCAACGCTACCTTTGCCATGTTTCAGAAACAACTCTGGCGCATCGGGCTTCCCATACAATC
GATAGATTGTCGCACCTGATTGCCCGACATTATCGCGAGCCCATTTATACCCATATAAATCAGCATCCAT
GTTGGAATTTAATCGCGGCCTAGAGCAAGACGTTTCCCGTTGAATATGGCTCATAACACCCCTTGTATTA
CTGTTTATGTAAGCAGACAGTTTTATTGTTCATGACCAAAATCCCTTAACGTGAGTTTTCGTTCCACTGA
GCGTCAGACCCCGTAGAAAAGATCAAAGGATCTTCTTGAGATCCTTTTTTTCTGCGCGTAATCTGCTGCT
TGCAAACAAAAAAACCACCGCTACCAGCGGTGGTTTGTTTGCCGGATCAAGAGCTACCAACTCTTTTTCC
GAAGGTAACTGGCTTCAGCAGAGCGCAGATACCAAATACTGTCCTTCTAGTGTAGCCGTAGTTAGGCCAC
CACTTCAAGAACTCTGTAGCACCGCCTACATACCTCGCTCTGCTAATCCTGTTACCAGTGGCTGCTGCCA
GTGGCGATAAGTCGTGTCTTACCGGGTTGGACTCAAGACGATAGTTACCGGATAAGGCGCAGCGGTCGGG
CTGAACGGGGGGTTCGTGCACACAGCCCAGCTTGGAGCGAACGACCTACACCGAACTGAGATACCTACAG
CGTGAGCTATGAGAAAGCGCCACGCTTCCCGAAGGGAGAAAGGCGGACAGGTATCCGGTAAGCGGCAGGG
TCGGAACAGGAGAGCGCACGAGGGAGCTTCCAGGGGGAAACGCCTGGTATCTTTATAGTCCTGTCGGGTT
TCGCCACCTCTGACTTGAGCGTCGATTTTTGTGATGCTCGTCAGGGGGGCGGAGCCTATGGAAAAACGCC
AGCAACGCGGCCTTTTTACGGTTCCTGGCCTTTTGCTGGCCTTTTGCTCACATGTTCTTTCCTGCGTTAT
CCCCTGATTCTGTGGATAACCGTATTACCGCCTTTGAGTGAGCTGATACCGCTCGCCGCAGCCGAACGAC
CGAGCGCAGCGAGTCAGTGAGCGAGGAAGCGGAAGAGCGCCTGATGCGGTATTTTCTCCTTACGCATCTG
TGCGGTATTTCACACCGCATATATGGTGCACTCTCAGTACAATCTGCTCTGATGCCGCATAGTTAAGCCA
GTATACACTCCGCTATCGCTACGTGACTGGGTCATGGCTGCGCCCCGACACCCGCCAACACCCGCTGACG
CGCCCTGACGGGCTTGTCTGCTCCCGGCATCCGCTTACAGACAAGCTGTGACCGTCTCCGGGAGCTGCAT
GTGTCAGAGGTTTTCACCGTCATCACCGAAACGCGCGAGGCAGCTGCGGTAAAGCTCATCAGCGTGGTCG
TGAAGCGATTCACAGATGTCTGCCTGTTCATCCGCGTCCAGCTCGTTGAGTTTCTCCAGAAGCGTTAATG
TCTGGCTTCTGATAAAGCGGGCCATGTTAAGGGCGGTTTTTTCCTGTTTGGTCACTGATGCCTCCGTGTA
AGGGGGATTTCTGTTCATGGGGGTAATGATACCGATGAAACGAGAGAGGATGCTCACGATACGGGTTACT
GATGATGAACATGCCCGGTTACTGGAACGTTGTGAGGGTAAACAACTGGCGGTATGGATGCGGCGGGACC
AGAGAAAAATCACTCAGGGTCAATGCCAGCGCTTCGTTAATACAGATGTAGGTGTTCCACAGGGTAGCCA
GCAGCATCCTGCGATGCAGATCCGGAACATAATGGTGCAGGGCGCTGACTTCCGCGTTTCCAGACTTTAC
GAAACACGGAAACCGAAGACCATTCATGTTGTTGCTCAGGTCGCAGACGTTTTGCAGCAGCAGTCGCTTC
ACGTTCGCTCGCGTATCGGTGATTCATTCTGCTAACCAGTAAGGCAACCCCGCCAGCCTAGCCGGGTCCT
CAACGACAGGAGCACGATCATGCGCACCCGTGGGGCCGCCATGCCGGCGATAATGGCCTGCTTCTCGCCG
AAACGTTTGGTGGCGGGACCAGTGACGAAGGCTTGAGCGAGGGCGTGCAAGATTCCGAATACCGCAAGCG
ACAGGCCGATCATCGTCGCGCTCCAGCGAAAGCGGTCCTCGCCGAAAATGACCCAGAGCGCTGCCGGCAC
CTGTCCTACGAGTTGCATGATAAAGAAGACAGTCATAAGTGCGGCGACGATAGTCATGCCCCGCGCCCAC
CGGAAGGAGCTGACTGGGTTGAAGGCTCTCAAGGGCATCGGTCGAGATCCCGGTGCCTAATGAGTGAGCT
AACTTACATTAATTGCGTTGCGCTCACTGCCCGCTTTCCAGTCGGGAAACCTGTCGTGCCAGCTGCATTA
ATGAATCGGCCAACGCGCGGGGAGAGGCGGTTTGCGTATTGGGCGCCAGGGTGGTTTTTCTTTTCACCAG
TGAGACGGGCAACAGCTGATTGCCCTTCACCGCCTGGCCCTGAGAGAGTTGCAGCAAGCGGTCCACGCTG
GTTTGCCCCAGCAGGCGAAAATCCTGTTTGATGGTGGTTAACGGCGGGATATAACATGAGCTGTCTTCGG
TATCGTCGTATCCCACTACCGAGATATCCGCACCAACGCGCAGCCCGGACTCGGTAATGGCGCGCATTGC
GCCCAGCGCCATCTGATCGTTGGCAACCAGCATCGCAGTGGGAACGATGCCCTCATTCAGCATTTGCATG
GTTTGTTGAAAACCGGACATGGCACTCCAGTCGCCTTCCCGTTCCGCTATCGGCTGAATTTGATTGCGAG
TGAGATATTTATGCCAGCCAGCCAGACGCAGACGCGCCGAGACAGAACTTAATGGGCCCGCTAACAGCGC
GATTTGCTGGTGACCCAATGCGACCAGATGCTCCACGCCCAGTCGCGTACCGTCTTCATGGGAGAAAATA
ATACTGTTGATGGGTGTCTGGTCAGAGACATCAAGAAATAACGCCGGAACATTAGTGCAGGCAGCTTCCA
CAGCAATGGCATCCTGGTCATCCAGCGGATAGTTAATGATCAGCCCACTGACGCGTTGCGCGAGAAGATT
GTGCACCGCCGCTTTACAGGCTTCGACGCCGCTTCGTTCTACCATCGACACCACCACGCTGGCACCCAGT
TGATCGGCGCGAGATTTAATCGCCGCGACAATTTGCGACGGCGCGTGCAGGGCCAGACTGGAGGTGGCAA
CGCCAATCAGCAACGACTGTTTGCCCGCCAGTTGTTGTGCCACGCGGTTGGGAATGTAATTCAGCTCCGC
CATCGCCGCTTCCACTTTTTCCCGCGTTTTCGCAGAAACGTGGCTGGCCTGGTTCACCACGCGGGAAACG
GTCTGATAAGAGACACCGGCATACTCTGCGACATCGTATAACGTTACTGGTTTCACATTCACCACCCTGA
ATTGACTCTCTTCCGGGCGCTATCATGCCATACCGCGAAAGGTTTTGCGCCATTCGATGGTGTCCGGGAT
CTCGACGCTCTCCCTTATGCGACTCCTGCATTAGGAAGCAGCCCAGTAGTAGGTTGAGGCCGTTGAGCAC
CGCCGCCGCAAGGAATGGTGCATGCAAGGAGATGGCGCCCAACAGTCCCCCGGCCACGGGGCCTGCCACC
ATACCCACGCCGAAACAAGCGCTCATGAGCCCGAAGTGGCGAGCCCGATCTTCCCCATCGGTGATGTCGG
CGATATAGGCGCCAGCAACCGCACCTGTGGCGCCGGTGATGCCGGCCACGATGCGTCCGGCGTAGAGGAT
CGAGATCTCGATCCCGCGAAATTAATACGACTCACTATAGGGGAATTGTGAGCGGATAACAATTCCCCTC
TAGAAATAATTTTGTTTAACTTTAAGAAGGAGATATACATATGGGTCATCACCATCATCACCATGGTTCG
GACTCAGAAGTCAATCAAGAAGCTAAGCCAGAGGTCAAGCCAGAAGTCAAGCCTGAGACTCACATCAATT
TAAAGGTGTCCGATGGATCTTCAGAGATCTTCTTCAAGATCAAAAAGACCACTCCTTTAAGAAGGCTGAT
GGAAGCGTTCGCTAAAAGACAGGGTAAGGAAATGGACTCCTTAAGATTCTTGTACGACGGTATTAGAATT
CAAGCTGATCAGACCCCTGAAGATTTGGACATGGAGGATAACGATATTATTGAGGCTCACAGAGAACAGA
TTGGTGGGATGGAGAAACACCTGTTCAACCTGAAGTTCGCGGCCAAAGAACTGAGTAGGAGTGCCAAAAA
ATGCGATAAGGAGGAAAAGGCCGAAAAGGCCAAAATTGAAAAGGCCATTCAGAAGGGCAACATGGAAGTT
GCGAGGATACACGCCGAAAATGCCATCCGCCAGAAGAACCAGGCGGTGAATTTCTTGAGAATGAGTGCGC
GAGTCGATGCAGTGGCTGCCAGGGTCCAGACGGCGGTGACGATGGGCAAGGTGACCAAGTCGATGGCTGG
TGTGGTTAAGTCGATGGATGCGACATTGAAGACCATGAATCTGGAGAAGATTTCTGCTTTGATGGACAAA
TTCGAGCACCAGTTTGAGACTCTGGACGTCCAGACGCAGCAAATGGAAGACACGATGAGCAGCACGACGA
CGCTCACCACTCCCCAGAACCAAGTGGATATGCTGCTCCAGGAAATGGCAGATGAGGCGGGCCTCGACCT
CAACATGGAGCTGCCGCAGGGCCAGACCGGCTCCGTGGGCACGAGCGTGGCTTCGGCGGAGCAGGATGAA
CTGTCTCAGAGACTGGCCCGCCTTCGGGATCAAGTGTGAAGACCGGATCCGAATTCGAGCTCCGTCGACA
AGCTTGCGGCCGCACTCGAGCACCACCACCACCACCACTGAGATCCGGCTGCTAACAAAGCCCGAAAGGA
AGCTGAGTTGGCTGCTGCCACCGCTGAGCAATAACTAGCATAACCCCTTGGGGCCTCTAAACGGGTCTTG
AGGGGTTTTTTGCTGAAAGGAGGAACTATATCCGGAT
